>Addgene plasmid #46833 | pMMP-puro-Flag-HA-NR6A1 | addgene partial sequence | sequence record 68725 | Puro-F 5'-GCAACCTCCCTTCTACGAGC-3'
CGAGGTGCCCGAGGACGCGCACCTGGTGCATGACCCGCAAGCCCGGTGCCTGAGCCGGATTAGTCCAATT
TGTTAAAGACAGGATATCAGTGGTCCAGGCTCTAGTTTTGACTCAACAATATCACCAGCTGAAGCCTATA
GAGTACGAGCCATAGATAAAATAAAAGATTTTATTTAGTCTCCAGAAAAAGGGGGGAATGAAAGACCCCA
CCTGTAGGTTTGGCAAGCTAGCTTAAGTAACGCCATTTTGCAAGGCATGGAAAATACATAACTGAGAATA
GAGAAGTTCAGATCAAGGTTAGGAACAGAGAGACAGCAGAATATGGGCCAAACAGGATATCTGTGGTAAG
CAGTTCCTGCCCCGGCTCAGGGCCAAGAACAGTTGGAACAGCAGAATATGGGCCAAACAGGATATCTGTG
GTAAGCAGTTCCTGCCCCGGCTCAGGGCCAAGAACAGATGGTCCCCAGATGCGGTCCCGCCCTCAGCAGT
TTCTAGAGAACCATCAGATGTTTCCAGGGTGCCCCAAGGACCTGAAATGACCCTGTGCCTTATTTGAACT
AACCAATCAGTTCGCTTCTCGCTTCTGTTCGCGCGCTTCTGCTCCCCGAGCTCAATAAAAGAGCCCACAA
CCCCTCACTCGGCGCGCCAGTCCTCCGATAGACTGCGTCGCCCGGGTACCCGTGTTCTCAATAAACCCTC
TTGCAGTTGCATCCGACTCGTGGTCTCGCTGTTCCTTGGGAGGGTCTCCTCTGAGTGATTGACTACCCGT
CAGCGGGGGTCTTTCAGTTTCTCCCACCTACACAGGTCTCACTAACATTCCTGATGTGCCGCAGGGACTC
CGTCAGCCCGGTTTTTGTTTATAATAAAATGCAAGAACAGTGTTCCCTTCAAGCCAGACTACATCCTGAC
TCTCGCT
