>Addgene plasmid #46833 | pMMP-puro-Flag-HA-NR6A1 | addgene partial sequence | sequence record 75243 | mmNR6A1-2R 5'-gtgatataggtagatgagtcg-3'
ATCTGTGGAGTTCTTCATCAGAGGGTGAGTACTTGGCTGTGACATCAGCCAGCTCCCCAAAGATCTGCTT
GCTGTACACTGTGAGGGAGGAGAGCAGGATTAACTCCTGCCACGTAGAGCTCAAGAGGCACGTGTAATCC
TTGATTGAGAGCTCGCAGAAGAAAGGCAGCTTCTTGATCCAGGCAATCTGCCTAAAGAGCAACTCGTCGG
CCAGGCGGCAAAGCAGAGCAAACAGTTCTGCCTGTGTCACAGCATACCCATCTTCAATCAACATAGGTGT
GCCCAATGGCTCCAGGTCTTCGGCTGACATCAGCTGATGAATCAGACTGTAGGACTGAGGGTCCAGGCTT
CGAGCTTGTGGGGGCAAAAGTGGTGAGTGGCCAGAATAGCTAAAAAGGTGTGGTATGTATTGATAATGTG
GAGGCACTGACATCCCCATGTACTGATCCCTGAATGCCATGAATCCATTTAGTTCCACAGACCTACTGGA
TGATAGTGTGGAGCCTGGTGAGGGCTGGTTGCTCTCTGAAGCCCTGTTCCCAGGGGAACTGTGGTCGCTG
TCACCATGGTTGCTCCAGTGATTGGCTTCTTCCTCAAACTCCTGTCCAGACATGATTCTTTCAATTTCTT
CTTCTGATATCTGGACTGGTCCAATGCTCTTGTTCCGGCCTCCAGGCATGCCATCTTCTCTGATAGCCTT
CCTGTTCATGCCCATCTGGAGACACTTGAGCAGGCGGCAGTACTGACATCTGTTCCTCTGCTTCCGGGAC
ATGACACAGTTCTTGTCACGACTGCACCGATACACCCGTTTGTTGCAAATGCTCCTCTTGAAAAACCCCT
TGCAGCCC
