>Addgene plasmid #46833 | pMMP-puro-Flag-HA-NR6A1 | addgene partial sequence | sequence record 75244 | mmNR6A1-1F 5'-caacaaacgggtgtatcggtg-3'
AGCAGAGGAACAGATGTCAGTACTGCCGCCTGCTCAAGTGTCTCCAGATGGGCATGAACAGGAAGGCTAT
CAGAGAAGATGGCATGCCTGGAGGCCGGAACAAGAGCATTGGACCAGTCCAGATATCAGAAGAAGAAATT
GAAAGAATCATGTCTGGACAGGAGTTTGAGGAAGAAGCCAATCACTGGAGCAACCATGGTGACAGCGACC
ACAGTTCCCCTGGGAACAGGGCTTCAGAGAGCAACCAGCCCTCACCAGGCTCCACACTATCATCCAGTAG
GTCTGTGGAACTAAATGGATTCATGGCATTCAGGGATCAGTACATGGGGATGTCAGTGCCTCCACATTAT
CAATACATACCACACCTTTTTAGCTATTCTGGCCACTCACCACTTTTGCCCCCACAAGCTCGAAGCCTGG
ACCCTCAGTCCTACAGTCTGATTCATCAGCTGATGTCAGCCGAAGACCTGGAGCCATTGGGCACACCTAT
GTTGATTGAAGATGGGTATGCTGTGACACAGGCAGAACTGTTTGCTCTGCTTTGCCGCCTGGCCGACGAG
TTGCTCTTTAGGCAGATTGCCTGGATCAAGAAGCTGCCTTTCTTCTGCGAGCTCTCAATCAAGGATTACA
CGTGCCTCTTGAGCTCTACGTGGCAGGAGTTAATCCTGCTCTCCTCCCTCACAGTGTACAGCAAGCAGAT
CTTTGGGGAGCTGGCTGATGTCACAGCCAAGTACTCACCCTCTGATGAAGAACTCCACAGATTTAGTGAT
GAAGGGATGGAGGTGATTGAACGACTCATCTACCTATATCACAAGTTCCATCAGCTGAAGGTCAGCAACG
AGGAGTACGCATGCATGAAAGCAATTAACTTCCTGAATCAAGATATCAGGGGTCTGACCAGTGCCTCACA
GCT
