>Addgene plasmid #46833 | pMMP-puro-Flag-HA-NR6A1 | addgene partial sequence | sequence record 75245 | mmNR6A1-2F 5'-cgactcatctacctatatcac-3'
CACGAGGAGTACGCATGCATGAAAGCAATTAACTTCCTGAATCAAGATATCAGGGGTCTGACCAGTGCCT
CACAGCTGGAACAACTGAACAAGCGGTATTGGTACATTTGTCAGGATTTCACTGAATATAAATACACACA
TCAGCCAAACCGCTTTCCTGATCTTATGATGTGCTTGCCAGAGATCCGATACATCGCAGGCAAGATGGTG
AATGTGCCCCTGGAGCAGCTGCCCCTCCTCTTTAAGGTGGTGCTGCACTCCTGCAAGACAAGTACGGTGA
AGGAGTGAGGATCCGGCTCCTTAGAGAATTCCGCCCCCCCCTAACGTTACTGGCCGAAGCCGCTTGGAAT
AAGGCCGGTGTGCGTTTGTCTATATGTTATTTTCCACCATATTGCCGTCTTTTGGCAATGTGAGGGCCCG
GAAACCTGGCCCTGTCTTCTTGACGAGCATTCCTAGGGGTCTTTCCCCTCTCGCCAAAGGAATGCAAGGT
CTGTTGAATGTCGTGAAGGAAGCAGTTCCTCTGGAAGCTTCTTGAAGACAAACAACGTCTGTAGCGACCC
TTTGCAGGCAGCGGAACCCCCCACCTGGCGACAGGTGCCTCTGCGGCCAAAAGCCACGTGTATAAGATAC
ACCTGCAAAGGCGGCACAACCCCAGTGCCACGTTGTGAGTTGGATAGTTGTGGAAAGAGTCAAATGGCTC
TCCTCAAGCGTATTCAACAAGGGGCTGAAGGATGCCCAGAAGGTACCCCATTGTATGGGATCTGATCTGG
GGCCTCGGTGCACATGCTTTACATGTGTTTAGTCGAGGTTAAAAAAACGTCTAGGCCCCCCGAACCACGG
