>Addgene plasmid #46833 | pMMP-puro-Flag-HA-NR6A1 | addgene partial sequence | sequence record 75246 | mmNR6A1-1R 5'-caccgatacacccgtttgttg-3'
GCCCTCGCAGGAGATGATCCCATAGTGCAAGCCCGTAGCGCGGTCCCCACAGATGAGACAGGTTCGTTGT
TCAGCTCGATCATCTGGGACGGAAACAGGTATATGGCCTTGGCCAAGTGTTAAACTGTCAGTCTCTCCAT
TAGTGCCTGGATCAAGCTCTGCCAATTCATCCTGACAGAAACCGTTGCGCGGCGGCGGAGGGAGCGCGGC
GGGCGGCTCCAGGAACCCCGCCGAGCCCCCGCCGCCTCCCCCTCCGCTAGGTGGCCGTTCGTCCCGCTCT
CCGGCGCCCTCACCGCGTGCGCTAGCGTAATCTGGTACGTCGTATGGGTACTTATCGTCGTCATCCTTGT
AATCACTCATGGCAGTCTAGAGGATGGTCCACCCCCGGGGTCGGCAGCCTTCACGTGGGCGGCGTGTATC
CAAGCTGCGATGCCGTCTACTTTGAGGGCGGTGGGGGTGGTCAGCAGGACTGTGTAAGGTCCTTTCCAGC
GAGGTTCTAGGTTCTTAGTCTGGTGTCNGGCGGACCCACACTGTGTCGCCGACTCGGTAAGGGT
