[The description below was written by a language model from this plasmid's Addgene catalogue record.]
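Description:
pMMP-puro-Flag-HA-NR6A1 is a retroviral mammalian expression plasmid built on the pMMP-puro backbone, with a total size of about 9.1 kb (a 7.5 kb backbone plus a 1.57 kb insert). It is maintained in E. coli as a high-copy plasmid under ampicillin selection, and it carries a puromycin marker so that transduced or transfected mammalian cells can be selected. No feature table accompanies the record, so the promoter driving the insert, the arrangement of the puromycin cassette, the origin of replication and the retroviral elements (such as long terminal repeats and a packaging signal) are not explicitly stated. As a retroviral vector it would be expected to be packaged into viral particles for stable integration into target cells.

The payload is the unmutated mouse Nr6a1 cDNA, also known as GCNF (germ cell nuclear factor), which encodes an orphan nuclear receptor. The coding sequence is fused at its N terminus to a tandem Flag-HA epitope followed by an 8-residue linker. It was cloned by restriction digestion between an NcoI site, which was destroyed in the process, and a BamHI site, which was retained. The dual tag allows the ectopic protein to be detected or affinity purified with standard anti-Flag and anti-HA reagents, including sequential two-step pulldowns.

The associated publication concerns repression of Nr6a1 by the let-7 microRNA and a mid-gestation developmental gene program in adult fibroblasts. The construct therefore fits stable, puromycin-selectable expression of tagged NR6A1 in mammalian cells to study its function and targets, although the record does not describe specific experiments.
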