Addgene plasmid #46833: pMMP-puro-Flag-HA-NR6A1
Depositing lab: Phil Sharp. Depositing organization: Massachusetts Institute of Technology. Publication: Let-7 represses Nr6a1 and a mid-gestation developmental program in adult fibroblasts. Gurtan AM, Ravi A, Rahl PB, Bosson AD, JnBaptiste CK, Bhutkar A, Whittaker CA, Young RA, Sharp PA. Genes Dev. 2013 Apr 15;27(8):941-54. doi: 10.1101/gad.215376.113. PubMed 23630078.
Backbone
  Vector backbone: pMMP-puro
  Backbone manufacturer: NA
  Backbone size w/o insert (bp): 7511
  Total vector size (bp): 9077
  Modifications to backbone: Insertion of NR6A1 cDNA with N-terminal Flag-HA-epitope and 8-residue linker.
  Vector type: Mammalian Expression, Retroviral
  Selectable markers: Puromycin
Growth in bacteria
  Bacterial resistance: Ampicillin, 100 μg/mL
  Growth temperature: 37°C
  Growth strain: Top10
  Copy number: High Copy
Gene/Insert
  Gene/Insert name: NR6A1 (alt name: GCNF)
  Species: M. musculus (mouse)
  Insert size (bp): 1566
  Mutation: None
  Entrez Gene: Nr6a1 (a.k.a. 1700113M01Rik, Gcn, Gcnf, NC, NCNF, RTR)
  Tag / fusion protein: Flag-HA, plus 8-amino acid residue linker (N terminal on insert)
  Cloning method: Restriction Enzyme; 5′ cloning site NcoI (destroyed during cloning); 3′ cloning site BamHI (not destroyed)
  Sequencing primers: 5′ Insert-specific primer; 3′ Insert-specific primer
Terms and licenses: Academic/Nonprofit Terms; Industry Terms: Not Available to Industry
How to cite: pMMP-puro-Flag-HA-NR6A1 was a gift from Phil Sharp (Addgene plasmid # 46833 ; http://n2t.net/addgene:46833 ; RRID:Addgene_46833)
